>Addgene plasmid #131315 | eA3A-BE3 (pRZ206) | depositor full sequence | sequence record 251694 | eA3A-BE3 (pRZ206) sequence 10730 bps
GTTGGACTCAAGACGATAGTTACCGGATAAGGCGCAGCGGTCGGGCTGAACGGGGGGTTCGTGCACACAG
CCCAGCTTGGAGCGAACGACCTACACCGAACTGAGATACCTACAGCGTGAGCTATGAGAAAGCGCCACGC
TTCCCGAAGGGAGAAAGGCGGACAGGTATCCGGTAAGCGGCAGGGTCGGAACAGGAGAGCGCACGAGGGA
GCTTCCAGGGGGAAACGCCTGGTATCTTTATAGTCCTGTCGGGTTTCGCCACCTCTGACTTGAGCGTCGA
TTTTTGTGATGCTCGTCAGGGGGGCGGAGCCTATGGAAAAACGCCAGCAACGCGGCCTTTTTACGGTTCC
TGGCCTTTTGCTGGCCTTTTGCTCACATGTTCTTTCCTGCGTTATCCCCTGATTCTGTGGATAACCGTAT
TACCGCCTTTGAGTGAGCTGATACCGCTCGCCGCAGCCGAACGACCGAGCGCAGCGAGTCAGTGAGCGAG
GAAGCGGAAGAGCGCCCAATACGCAAACCGCCTCTCCCCGCGCGTTGGCCGATTCATTAATGCAGCGGAT
CCAGACATGATAAGATACATTGATGAGTTTGGACAAACCACAACTAGAATGCAGTGAAAAAAATGCTTTA
TTTGTGAAATTTGTGATGCTATTGCTTTATTTGTAACCATTATAAGCTGCAATAAACAAGTTAGCTTTTT
GCAAAAGCCTAGGCCTCCAAAAAAGCCTCCTCACTACTTCTGGAATAGCTCAGAGGCCGAGGCGGCCTCG
GCCTCTGCATAAATAAAAAAAATTAGTCAGCCATGGGGCGGAGAATGGGCGGAACTGGGCGGAGTTAGGG
GCGGGATGGGCGGAGTTAGGGGCGGGACTATGGTTGCTGACTAATTGAGATGCGGATCCGCTGGCACGAC
AGGTTTCCCGACTGGAAAGCGGGCAGTGAGCGCAACGCAATTAATGTGAGTTAGCTCACTCATTAGGCAC
CCCAGGCTTTACACTTTATGCTTCCGGCTCGTATGTTGTGTGGAATTGTGAGCGGATAACAATTTCACAC
AGGAAACAGCTATGACCATGATTACGCCAAGCTTGGGCTGCAGGTCGAGGGATCTCCATAAGAGAAGAGG
GACAGCTATGACTGGGAGTAGTCAGGAGAGGAGGAAAAATCTGGCTAGTAAAACATGTAAGGAAAATTTT
AGGGATGTTAAAGAAAAAAATAACACAAAACAAAATATAAAAAAAATCTAACCTCAAGTCAAGGCTTTTC
TATGGAATAAGGAATGGACAGCAGGGGGCTGTTTCATATACTGATGACCTCTTTATAGCCAACCTTTGTT
CATGGCAGCCAGCATATGGGCATATGTTGCCAAACTCTAAACCAAATACTCATTCTGATGTTTTAAATGA
TTTGCCCTCCCATATGTCCTTCCGAGTGAGAGACACAAAAAATTCCAACACACTATTGCAATGAAAATAA
ATTTCCTTTATTAGCCAGAAGTCAGATGCTCAAGGGGCTTCATGATGTCCCCATAATTTTTGGCAGAGGG
AAAAAGATCTCAGTGGTATTTGTGAGCCAGGGCATTGGCCACACCAGCCACCACCTTCTGATAGGCAGCC
TGCACCTGAGGAGTGCGGCCGCTTCACTTGTACAGCTCGTCCATGCCGAGAGTGATCCCGGCGGCGGTCA
CGAACTCCAGCAGGACCATGTGATCGCGCTTCTCGTTGGGGTCTTTGCTCAGGGCGGACTGGGTGCTCAG
GTAGTGGTTGTCGGGCAGCAGCACGGGGCCGTCGCCGATGGGGGTGTTCTGCTGGTAGTGGTCGGCGAGC
TGCACGCTGCCGTCCTCGATGTTGTGGCGGATCTTGAAGTTCACCTTGATGCCGTTCTTCTGCTTGTCGG
CCATGATATAGACGTTGTGGCTGTTGTAGTTGTACTCCAGCTTGTGCCCCAGGATGTTGCCGTCCTCCTT
GAAGTCGATGCCCTTCAGCTCGATGCGGTTCACCAGGGTGTCGCCCTCGAACTTCACCTCGGCGCGGGTC
TTGTAGTTGCCGTCGTCCTTGAAGAAGATGGTGCGCTCCTGGACGTAGCCTTCGGGCATGGCGGACTTGA
AGAAGTCGTGCTGCTTCATGTGGTCGGGGTAGCGGCTGAAGCACTGCACGCCGTAGGTCAGGGTGGTCAC
GAGGGTGGGCCAGGGCACGGGCAGCTTGCCGGTGGTGCAGATGAACTTCAGGGTCAGCTTGCCGTAGGTG
GCATCGCCCTCGCCCTCGCCGGACACGCTGAACTTGTGGCCGTTTACGTCGCCGTCCAGCTCGACCAGGA
TGGGCACCACCCCGGTGAACAGCTCCTCGCCCTTGCTCACCATCGGTCCAGGATTCTCTTCGACATCTCC
GGCTTGTTTCAGCAGAGAGAAGTTTGTTGCGCCGCTTCCACCGCCTCCGACTTTCCTCTTCTTCTTGGGA
GAACCACCAGAGAGCATCTTAATCTTGTTCTCACCGTTGCTATCCTGTATGACCAGAGCCCAAGGCTTGT
ATTCAGGGGCGTCGCTAGTCAGAAGCATGACATTCTCGTCGGTGCTCTCGTCGTAGGCGGTGTGCACGAG
TATATCGCTTTCCGGCTTGTTCCCAATGACTTCTTCCACCTCCTCTGGGAGCATGAGGATGGATTCCTGG
ATAACCAGTTGCTTACCGGTCTCCTTTTCAATAATATCTGACAGATTAGTAGAACCACCAGAGTCACCCC
CAAGCTGTGACAAATCTATCCGAGTTTCATATAATCCCGTGATGGATTGGTGAATCAGTGTCGCGTCTAG
CACCTCCTTGGTAGAAGTGTATCGTTTGCGATCTATCGTTGTGTCAAAATACTTGAATGCGGCTGGAGCG
CCGAGGTTGGTAAGAGTAAACAAATGGATAATATTTTCCGCCTGCTCACGTATGGGTTTATCCCTGTGCT
TGTTGTATGCGCTTAATACTTTGTCCAGATTGGCATCAGCTAGGATGACTCTCTTACTGAATTCCGAAAT
TTGCTCTATGATTTCGTCGAGATAATGTTTGTGCTGCTCAACAAAAAGTTGCTTCTGTTCGTTATCTTCA
GGTGAACCTTTCAACTTCTCGTAATGGGACGCTAAATACAGGAAATTCACGTATTTAGACGGTAGTGCGA
GTTCGTTCCCCTTTTGAAGCTCTCCGGCGCTAGCCAACATCCGTTTTCGGCCATTTTCTAACTCAAACAG
ACTATACTTTGGTAGTTTAATTATGAGATCCTTTTTTACTTCCTTGTAACCTTTCGCCTCAAGGAAGTCG
ATGGGGTTCTTTTCAAAAGACGAGCGCTCCATAATCGTTATCCCCAATAATTCTTTGACTGACTTCAGTT
TCTTGGATTTTCCCTTCTCAACTTTTGCCACTACTAGGACAGAATAGGCAACTGTAGGGCTATCGAAGCC
ACCGTACTTTTTCGGGTCCCAGTCCTTTTTACGAGCGATGAGCTTATCACTATTCCTTTTTGGAAGAATC
GATTCCTTTGAAAACCCTCCGGTCTGCACCTCAGTTTTCTTTACTATGTTGACTTGGGGCATGGACAAAA
CTTTTCTCACCGTCGCGAAGTCCCGGCCCTTATCCCATACGATTTCACCTGTCTCCCCATTGGTTTCAAT
TAAAGGTCGTTTGCGTATCTCTCCGTTTGCCAGAGTGATTTCCGTCTTAAAGAAATTCATAATGTTAGAA
TAAAAGAAGTATTTGGCTGTAGCCTTGCCTATCTCCTGTTCGCTTTTCGCGATCATCTTACGGACGTCAT
AAACTTTGTAATCACCATACACAAACTCACTTTCTAGCTTCGGGTATTTCTTAATGAGTGCGGTCCCTAC
GACGGCATTAAGATAAGCGTCGTGCGCATGGTGGTAGTTATTTATCTCCCTAACTTTATAGAATTGAAAA
TCCTTTCTGAAGTCCGACACCAATTTTGACTTTAAAGTGATTACTTTGACTTCCCGAATCAGCTTATCGT
TCTCGTCGTATTTCGTATTCATTCGGGAATCTAGTATCTGTGCAACATGCTTTGTGATTTGGCGGGTTTC
CACGAGCTGACGTTTAATAAATCCGGCCTTGTCAAGTTCAGACAAGCCACCCCTCTCAGCTTTAGTTAAG
TTATCGAACTTTCTTTGCGTTATCAGTTTCGCATTTAGGAGCTGCCGCCAATAGTTCTTCATTTTCTTTA
CGACTTCCTCGCTTGGAACATTGTCACTTTTCCCTCGGTTCTTATCCGAGCGTGTAAGCACTTTATTGTC
GATTGAATCGTCCTTCAAAAAGGATTGGGGTACAATGTGATCGACGTCGTAATCAGATAAACGGTTTATG
TCCAGTTCCTGATCAACATACATGTCCCTTCCATTTTGTAGGTAATAGAGGTAAAGTTTCTCGTTCTGCA
ATTGGGTATTTTCCACAGGATGCTCCTTTAAGATCTGGCTGCCCAGTTCTTTAATACCCTCTTCTATTCT
CTTCATCCGCTCTCGACTGTTTTTTTGCCCCTTCTGAGTCGTTTGATTTTCGCGTGCCATCTCGATTACA
ATGTTTTCCGGTTTGTGACGTCCCATGACCTTAACTAGCTCATCCACTACTTTGACTGTCTGGAGTATGC
CCTTTTTGATGGCTGGCGAACCAGCAAGATTCGCAATATGTTCGTGCAATGAGTCCCCTTGTCCGGAAAC
CTGTGCCTTTTGTATATCCTCTTTGAAGGTTAAAGAGTCATCATGGATCAGCTGCATAAAGTTCCTATTG
GCGAAGCCGTCGCTCTTTAGAAAATCGAGAATAGTTTTACCACTTTGCTTGTCTCTTATCCCGTTGATAA
GTTTCCGCGACAATCGTCCCCAGCCCGTATAGCGACGCCTCTTTAACTGTTTCATAACCTTATCGTCGAA
CAGGTGAGCGTATGTTTTTAGTCTTTCCTCAATCATTTCCCGATCTTCAAAGAGGGTAAGAGTCAACACT
ATATCTTCTAAGATATCTTCATTCTCTTCGTTATCCAGGAAGTCCTTATCTTTAATTATCTTTAGGAGGT
CATGATACGTACCAAGTGACGCATTAAATCGATCTTCTACCCCGGAGATCTCGACAGAATCGAAGCATTC
AATTTTCTTAAAGTAGTCCTCTTTCAATTGCTTAACTGTCACTTTGCGGTTGGTCTTGAATAACAGATCT
ACTATTGCTTTCTTCTGTTCTCCGCTTAGAAAGGCGGGTTTACGCATGCCCTCAGTGACATACTTAACTT
TCGTGAGTTCATTGTACACTGTGAAATACTCGTAAAGTAAACTGTGCTTAGGCAATACTTTTTCGTTCGG
TAAATTCTTGTCAAAGTTGGTCATCCTCTCGATGAACGATTGAGCTGACGCACCTTTATCGACAACTTCC
TCAAAATTCCATGGAGTAATCGTTTCTTCGGACTTTCTTGTCATCCATGCGAACCGAGAGTTCCCTCGGG
CCAGGGGTCCCACATAGTAAGGTATGCGAAAGGTTAGGATTTTCTCAATCTTTTCACGATTGTCTTTGAG
GAACGGATAAAAATCCTCCTGCCTTCTAAGTATAGCATGCAATTCGCCTAAGTGGATTTGATGTGGAATG
CTACCGTTGTCGAAAGTCCGCTGCTTTCGCAGTAGATCTTCGCGATTGAGTTTTACAAGCAACTCTTCCG
TCCCATCCATCTTCTCTAATATGGGTTTGATAAACTTGTAGAATTCCTCTTGACTCGCTCCGCCGTCAAT
ATAACCTGCGTACCCGTTTTTCGACTGATCAAAGAATATTTCCTTATATTTCTCAGGCAGTTGCTGACGG
ACTAGGGCCTTGAGAAGTGTCAAGTCTTGGTGATGTTCATCGTACCTTTTGATCATTGAAGCGGATAACG
GCGCCTTGGTAATCTCAGTATTAACTCTCAGTATGTCAGATAGGAGGATTGCATCGCTAAGGTTTTTGGC
AGCCAAAAATAAGTCCGCATACTGATCTCCAATTTGTGCCAGTAGATTGTCGAGATCGTCATCGTACGTG
TCCTTACTAAGCTGCAATTTGGCATCTTCAGCTAAGTCGAAGTTCGACTTAAAATTTGGTGTCAGGCCTA
GTGAGAGCGCTATAAGGTTACCGAACAACCCATTTTTCTTCTCTCCGGGTAATTGTGCGATCAGGTTTTC
TAGCCGTCGGGATTTAGAGAGGCGGGCGCTAAGAATAGCCTTCGCATCCACGCCACTTGCATTTATAGGG
TTCTCTTCAAACAACTGATTATAGGTTTGTACTAACTGGATGAACAGTTTGTCGACATCCGAGTTGTCCG
GATTTAGATCACCCTCAATGAGAAAGTGCCCACGGAACTTTATCATATGGGCAAGAGCCAAGTAGATTAA
CCTCAGGTCCGCTTTATCAGTTGAGTCAACTAGCTTTTTTCTGAGGTGATAAATCGTTGGGTACTTTTCA
TGATATGCCACCTCATCTACTATGTTTCCAAAGATGGGGTGCCGTTCATGTTTCTTGTCCTCTTCGACAA
GGAAGGACTCTTCCAAACGGTGAAAGAAAGAATCGTCAACTTTGGCCATCTCATTGCTAAAAATTTCTTG
TAAGTAACATATTCGGTTCTTGCGACGTGTATACCTTCTCCGAGCGGTTCGTTTCAGGCGAGTCGCCTCT
GCCGTTTCGCCACTATCGAATAGGAGGGCACCGATAAGATTCTTTTTAATCGAATGACGGTCTGTGTTCC
CCAACACCTTAAATTTCTTTGAAGGTACTTTGTATTCATCGGTTATGACAGCCCATCCAACGGAATTAGT
GCCGATGGCTAAACCAATAGAATACTTTTTATCACTTTCGGGTGTGGCGGACTCTGAGGTCCCGGGAGTC
TCGCTGCCGCTGTTTCCCTGATTCTGGAGAATGGCCCGCAGCCTCCCACTCAGGGCTTGGCTGTGCTCAT
CTAGTCCATCCCAGGGCTGGAAGGGACATCCCTGGTGGTCCACAAAGGTGTCCCAGCAGTGCTTAAATTC
ATCGTAGGTCATGATGGAGACTTGGGCCCCAGCATCCCGCAGCATTTGCAGTGCCTCCTTATATAGGGGG
TCGTAATCATAGATGCGGGCAGCGAAGATACGCAGTCTCACGTGTGTGTTCTCCTGAAGGAACGCACGCA
CTTCCCCGGCACAGCCCCAGGAGAAGCAGGGGCTCCAGGAGATGAACCAAGTGACCCTGTAGATCTGGGC
CGGGTCCAACTGCAAAGAAGGAACCAGGTCCAAGAAGCGCAGCTCCGCATGGCGGCCGTAAAAGCCACAG
AGAAGATTCTTAGCCTGGCCGTGTAGAAAGCCCCTGTGCTGGTCCATCTTGACCGAGGTGCCATTGTCCA
GGCGCTCCACTTCGTAGCACAGGTAGGTCTTATGCCTTCCAATGCCATTGTTAAAGTTGGAAGTGAATAT
GTGTGGATCCATCAAGTGTCTGGGCCCGGATGCTGGGCTGGCTTCCATGGTGGCGACCGGTGGATCCCGG
GCCCGCGGTACCGTCGACTGCAGAATTCTTTGCCAAAATGATGAGACAGCACAATAACCAGCACGTTGCC
CAGGAGCTGTAGGAAAAAGAAGAAGGCATGAACATGGTTAGCAGAGGCTCTAGAGCCGCCGGTCACACGC
CAGAAGCCGAACCCCGCCCTGCCCCGTCCCCCCCGAAGGCAGCCGTCCCCCCGCGGACAGCCCCGAGGCT
GGAGAGGGAGAAGGGGACGGCGGCGCGGCGACGCACGAAGGCCCTCCCCGCCCATTTCCTTCCTGCCGGC
GCCGCACCGCTTCGCCCCGCGCCCGCTAGAGGGGGTGCGGCGGCGCCTCCCAGATTTCGGCTCCGCACAG
ATTTGGGACAAAGGAAGTCCCTGCGCCCTCTCGCACGATTACCATAAAAGGCAATGGCTGCGGCTCGCCG
CGCCTCGACAGCCGCCGGCGCTCCGGGGGCCGCCGCGCCCCTCCCCCGAGCCCTCCCCGGCCCGAGGCGG
CCCCGCCCCGCCCGGCACCCCCACCTGCCGCCACCCCCCGCCCGGCACGGCGAGCCCCGCGCCACGCCCC
GTACGGAGCCCCGCACCCGAAGCCGGGCCGTGCTCAGCAACTCGGGGAGGGGGGTGCAGGGGGGGTTGCA
GCCCGACCGACGCGCCCACACCCCCTGCTCACCCCCCCACGCACACACCCCGCACGCAGCCTTTGTTCCC
CTCGCAGCCCCCCCCGCACCGCGGGGCACCGCCCCCGGCCGCGCTCCCCTCGCGCACACTGCGGAGCGCA
CAAAGCCCCGCGCCGCGCCCGCAGCGCTCACAGCCGCCGGGCAGCGCGGAGCCGCACGCGGCGCTCCCCA
CGCACACACACACGCACGCACCCCCCGAGCCGCTCCCCCCGCACAAAGGGCCCTCCCGGAGCCCCTCAAG
GCTTTCACGCAGCCACAGAAAAGAAACAAGCCGTCATTAAACCAAGCGCTAATTACAGCCCGGAGGAGAA
GGGCCGTCCCGCCCGCTCACCTGTGGGAGTAACGCGGTCAGTCAGAGCCGGGGCGGGCGGCGCGAGGCGG
CGGCGGAGCGGGGCACGGGGCGAAGGCAGCGCGCAGCGACTCCCGCCCGCCGCGCGCTTCGCTTTTTATA
GGGCCGCCGCCGCCGCCGCCTCGCCATAAAAGGAAACTTTCGGAGCGCGCCGCTCTGATTGGCTGCCGCC
GCACCTCTCCGCCTCGCCCCGCCCCGCCCCTCGCCCCGCCCCGCCCCGCCTGGCGCGCGCCCCCCCCCCC
CCCCCGCCCCCATCGCTGCACAAAATAATTAAAAAATAAATAAATACAAAATTGGGGGTGGGGAGGGGGG
GGAGATGGGGAGAGTGAAGCAGAACGTGGGGCTCACCTCGACCATGGTAATAGCGATGACTAATACGTAG
ATGTACTGCCAAGTAGGAAAGTCCCATAAGGTCATGTACTGGGCATAATGCCAGGCGGGCCATTTACCGT
CATTGACGTCAATAGGGGGCGTACTTGGCATATGATACACTTGATGTACTGCCAAGTGGGCAGTTTACCG
TAAATACTCCACCCATTGACGTCAATGGAAAGTCCCTATTGGCGTTACTATGGGAACATACGTCATTATT
GACGTCAATGGGCGGGGGTCGTTGGGCGGTCAGCCAGGCGGGCCATTTACCGTAAGTTATGTAACGCGGA
ACTCCATATATGGGCTATGAACTAATGACCCCGTAATTGATTACTATTAATAACTAGTCAATAATCAATG
TCGACCCAGGTGGCACTTTTCGGGGAAATGTGCGCGGAACCCCTATTTGTTTATTTTTCTAAATACATTC
AAATATGTATCCGCTCATGAGACAATAACCCTGATAAATGCTTCAATAATATTGAAAAAGGAAGAGTATG
AGTATTCAACATTTCCGTGTCGCCCTTATTCCCTTTTTTGCGGCATTTTGCCTTCCTGTTTTTGCTCACC
CAGAAACGCTGGTGAAAGTAAAAGATGCTGAAGATCAGTTGGGTGCACGAGTGGGTTACATCGAACTGGA
TCTCAACAGCGGTAAGATCCTTGAGAGTTTTCGCCCCGAAGAACGTTTTCCAATGATGAGCACTTTTAAA
GTTCTGCTATGTGGCGCGGTATTATCCCGTATTGACGCCGGGCAAGAGCAACTCGGTCGCCGCATACACT
ATTCTCAGAATGACTTGGTTGAGTACTCACCAGTCACAGAAAAGCATCTTACGGATGGCATGACAGTAAG
AGAATTATGCAGTGCTGCCATAACCATGAGTGATAACACTGCGGCCAACTTACTTCTGACAACGATCGGA
GGACCGAAGGAGCTAACCGCTTTTTTGCACAACATGGGGGATCATGTAACTCGCCTTGATCGTTGGGAAC
CGGAGCTGAATGAAGCCATACCAAACGACGAGCGTGACACCACGATGCCTGTAGCAATGGCAACAACGTT
GCGCAAACTATTAACTGGCGAACTACTTACTCTAGCTTCCCGGCAACAATTAATAGACTGGATGGAGGCG
GATAAAGTTGCAGGACCACTTCTGCGCTCGGCCCTTCCGGCTGGCTGGTTTATTGCTGATAAATCTGGAG
CCGGTGAGCGTGGGTCTCGCGGTATCATTGCAGCACTGGGGCCAGATGGTAAGCCCTCCCGTATCGTAGT
TATCTACACGACGGGGAGTCAGGCAACTATGGATGAACGAAATAGACAGATCGCTGAGATAGGTGCCTCA
CTGATTAAGCATTGGTAACTGTCAGACCAAGTTTACTCATATATACTTTAGATTGATTTAAAACTTCATT
TTTAATTTAAAAGGATCTAGGTGAAGATCCTTTTTGATAATCTCATGACCAAAATCCCTTAACGTGAGTT
TTCGTTCCACTGAGCGTCAGACCCCGTAGAAAAGATCAAAGGATCTTCTTGAGATCCTTTTTTTCTGCGC
GTAATCTGCTGCTTGCAAACAAAAAAACCACCGCTACCAGCGGTGGTTTGTTTGCCGGATCAAGAGCTAC
CAACTCTTTTTCCGAAGGTAACTGGCTTCAGCAGAGCGCAGATACCAAATACTGTTCTTCTAGTGTAGCC
GTAGTTAGGCCACCACTTCAAGAACTCTGTAGCACCGCCTACATACCTCGCTCTGCTAATCCTGTTACCA
GTGGCTGCTGCCAGTGGCGATAAGTCGTGTCTTACCGGGTTGGACTCAAGACGATAGTTACCGGATAAGG
CGCAGCGGTCGGGCTGAACG
Features (pLannotate 1.2.2; 23 found; start..end, strand, type, name):
    502..556     +  CDS            lacI (fragment): lac repressor; lacI; The lac repressor binds to the lac operator to inhibit transcription in E. coli. This inhibition can be relieved by adding lactose or isopropyl-β-D-thiogalactopyranoside (IPTG).
    558..692     -  polyA_signal   SV40 poly(A) signal: SV40 polyadenylation signal
    712..847     -  rep_origin     SV40 ori: SV40 origin of replication
    871..893     -  promoter       SV40 promoter (fragment): SV40 enhancer and early promoter
    900..939     +  CDS            lacI (fragment): lac repressor; lacI; The lac repressor binds to the lac operator to inhibit transcription in E. coli. This inhibition can be relieved by adding lactose or isopropyl-β-D-thiogalactopyranoside (IPTG).
    952..973     +  protein_bind   CAP binding site: CAP binding activates transcription in the presence of cAMP. E. coli catabolite activator protein
    988..1018    +  promoter       lac promoter: promoter for the E. coli lac operon
   1022..1044    +  protein_bind   lac operator (fragment): The lac repressor binds to the lac operator to inhibit transcription in E. coli. This inhibition can be relieved by adding lactose or isopropyl-β-D-thiogalactopyranoside (IPTG). lac repressor encoded by lacI
   1427..1482    -  polyA_signal   β-globin poly(A) signal: rabbit β-globin polyadenylation signal (Gil and Proudfoot, 1987)
   1553..1624    -  CDS            HBB (fragment): HBB_PONPY - Experimental evidence at transcript level: Swiss-Prot protein existence level 2. Involved in oxygen transport from the lung to the various peripheral tissues. From Pongo pygmaeus (Bornean orangutan).
   1637..2353    -  CDS            EGFP: EGFP is a basic (constitutively fluorescent) green fluorescent protein published in 1996, derived from Aequorea victoria. It is reported to be a rapidly-maturing weak dimer with moderate acid sensitivity.
   2462..2710    -  CDS            UGI: UNGI_BPPB2 - Experimental evidence at protein level: Swiss-Prot protein existence level 1. This protein binds specifically and reversibly to the host uracil-DNA glycosylase, preventing removal of uracil residues from PBS2 DNA by the host uracil-excision repair system. From Bacillus phage PBS2 (Bacteriophage PBS2).
   2723..6823    -  CDS            Cas9 VQR: Streptococcus pyogenes Cas9 endonuclease with the D1135V/R1335Q/T1337R mutations has an altered recognition specificity for the protospacer adjacent motif (PAM) (Kleinstiver et al., 2015)
   6824..6871    -  CDS            ABE(7.10) (fragment): adenine base editor comprising wild-type E. coli TadA fused to the evolved TadA*(7.10) mutant (Gaudelli et al., 2017)
   6872..7468    -  CDS            APOBEC3A: human cytidine deaminase (C to U editing enzyme) that efficiently edits methylated cytosines (Wang et al., 2018); human APOBEC3A; also known as hA3A; A3A
   7482..7518    -  misc_feature   MCS (fragment): multiple cloning site
   7567..8583    -  intron         chimeric intron: chimera between introns from chicken β-actin and rabbit β-globin
   8584..8861    -  promoter       chicken β-actin promoter: No description available
   8863..9242    -  enhancer       CMV enhancer: human cytomegalovirus immediate early enhancer
   9273..9377    +  promoter       AmpR promoter: bla
   9378..10238   +  CDS            AmpR: β-lactamase; bla; confers resistance to ampicillin, carbenicillin, and related antibiotics
  10409..1       +  rep_origin     ori (fragment) (across the origin): high-copy-number ColE1/pMB1/pBR322/pUC origin of replication
  10730..319     +  rep_origin     ori (fragment) (across the origin): high-copy-number ColE1/pMB1/pBR322/pUC origin of replication
