>Addgene plasmid #131315 | eA3A-BE3 (pRZ206) | addgene full sequence | sequence record 254673 | Addgene NGS Result
CSKKYAGCCCGACCGCTGCGCCTTATCCGGTAACTATCGTCTTGAGTCCAACCCGGTAAGACACGACTTA
TCGCCACTGGCAGCAGCCACTGGTAACAGGATTAGCAGAGCGAGGTATGTAGGCGGTGCTACAGAGTTCT
TGAAGTGGTGGCCTAACTACGGCTACACTAGAAGAACAGTATTTGGTATCTGCGCTCTGCTGAAGCCAGT
TACCTTCGGAAAAAGAGTTGGTAGCTCTTGATCCGGCAAACAAACCACCGCTGGTAGCGGTGGTTTTTTT
GTTTGCAAGCAGCAGATTACGCGCAGAAAAAAAGGATCTCAAGAAGATCCTTTGATCTTTTCTACGGGGT
CTGACGCTCAGTGGAACGAAAACTCACGTTAAGGGATTTTGGTCATGAGATTATCAAAAAGGATCTTCAC
CTAGATCCTTTTAAATTAAAAATGAAGTTTTAAATCAATCTAAAGTATATATGAGTAAACTTGGTCTGAC
AGTTACCAATGCTTAATCAGTGAGGCACCTATCTCAGCGATCTGTCTATTTCGTTCATCCATAGTTGCCT
GACTCCCCGTCGTGTAGATAACTACGATACGGGAGGGCTTACCATCTGGCCCCAGTGCTGCAATGATACC
GCGAGACCCACGCTCACCGGCTCCAGATTTATCAGCAATAAACCAGCCAGCCGGAAGGGCCGAGCGCAGA
AGTGGTCCTGCAACTTTATCCGCCTCCATCCAGTCTATTAATTGTTGCCGGGAAGCTAGAGTAAGTAGTT
CGCCAGTTAATAGTTTGCGCAACGTTGTTGCCATTGCTACAGGCATCGTGGTGTCACGCTCGTCGTTTGG
TATGGCTTCATTCAGCTCCGGTTCCCAACGATCAAGGCGAGTTACATGATCCCCCATGTTGTGCAAAAAA
GCGGTTAGCTCCTTCGGTCCTCCGATCGTTGTCAGAAGTAAGTTGGCCGCAGTGTTATCACTCATGGTTA
TGGCAGCACTGCATAATTCTCTTACTGTCATGCCATCCGTAAGATGCTTTTCTGTGACTGGTGAGTACTC
AACCAAGTCATTCTGAGAATAGTGTATGCGGCGACCGAGTTGCTCTTGCCCGGCGTCAATACGGGATAAT
ACCGCGCCACATAGCAGAACTTTAAAAGTGCTCATCATTGGAAAACGTTCTTCGGGGCGAAAACTCTCAA
GGATCTTACCGCTGTTGAGATCCAGTTCGATGTAACCCACTCGTGCACCCAACTGATCTTCAGCATCTTT
TACTTTCACCAGCGTTTCTGGGTGAGCAAAAACAGGAAGGCAAAATGCCGCAAAAAAGGGAATAAGGGCG
ACACGGAAATGTTGAATACTCATACTCTTCCTTTTTCAATATTATTGAAGCATTTATCAGGGTTATTGTC
TCATGAGCGGATACATATTTGAATGTATTTAGAAAAATAAACAAATAGGGGTTCCGCGCACATTTCCCCG
AAAAGTGCCACCTGGGTCGACATTGATTATTGACTAGTTATTAATAGTAATCAATTACGGGGTCATTAGT
TCATAGCCCATATATGGAGTTCCGCGTTACATAACTTACGGTAAATGGCCCGCCTGGCTGACCGCCCAAC
GACCCCCGCCCATTGACGTCAATAATGACGTATGTTCCCATAGTAACGCCAATAGGGACTTTCCATTGAC
GTCAATGGGTGGAGTATTTACGGTAAACTGCCCACTTGGCAGTACATCAAGTGTATCATATGCCAAGTAC
GCCCCCTATTGACGTCAATGACGGTAAATGGCCCGCCTGGCATTATGCCCAGTACATGACCTTATGGGAC
TTTCCTACTTGGCAGTACATCTACGTATTAGTCATCGCTATTACCATGGTCGAGGTGAGCCCCACGTTCT
GCTTCACTCTCCCCATCTCCCCCCCCTCCCCACCCCCAATTTTGTATTTATTTATTTTTTAATTATTTTG
TGCAGCGATGGGGGCGGGGGGGGGGGGGGGGCGCGCGCCGGGGGGGGGGGGGGGGGGGGGGGGGSGGGGS
GGGGSGRGGSGGAGAGGTGCGGCGGCAGCCAATCAGAGCGGCGCGCTCCGAAAGTTTCCTTTTATGGCGA
GGCGGCGGCGGCGGCGGCCCTATAAAAAGCGAAGCGCGCGGCGGGCGGGAGTCGCTGCGCGCTGCCTTCG
CCCCGTGCCCCGCTCCGCCGCCGCCTCGCGCCGCCCGCCCCGGCTCTGACTGACCGCGTTACTCCCACAG
GTGAGCGGGCGGGACGGCCCTTCTCCTCCGGGCTGTAATTAGCGCTTGGTTTAATGACGGCTTGTTTCTT
TTCTGTGGCTGCGTGAAAGCCTTGAGGGGCTCCGGGAGGGCCCTTTGTGCGGGGGGAGCGGCTCGGGGGG
TGCGTGCGTGTGTGTGTGCGTGGGGAGCGCCGCGTGCGGCTCCGCGCTGCCCGGCGGCTGTGAGCGCTGC
GGGCGCGGCGCGGGGCTTTGTGCGCTCCGCAGTGTGCGCGAGGGGAGCGCGGCCGGGGGCGGTGCCCCGC
GGTGCGGGGGGGGCTGCGAGGGGAACAAAGGCTGCGTGCGGGGTGTGTGCGTGGGGGGGTGAGCAGGGGG
TGTGGGCGCGTCGGTCGGGCTGCAACCCCCCCTGCACCCCCCTCCCCGAGTTGCTGAGCACGGCCCGGCT
TCGGGTGCGGGGCTCCGTACGGGGCGTGGCGCGGGGCTCGCCGTGCCGGGCGGGGGGTGGCGGCAGGTGG
GGGTGCCGGGCGGGGCGGGGCCGCCTCGGGCCGGGGAGGGCTCGGGGGAGGGGCGCGGCGGCCCCCGGAG
CGCCGGCGGCTGTCGAGGCGCGGCGAGCCGCAGCCATTGCCTTTTATGGTAATCGTGCGAGAGGGCGCAG
GGACTTCCTTTGTCCCAAATCTGTGCGGAGCCGAAATCTGGGAGGCGCCGCCGCACCCCCTCTAGCGGGC
GCGGGGCGAAGCGGTGCGGCGCCGGCAGGAAGGAAATGGGCGGGGAGGGCCTTCGTGCGTCGCCGCGCCG
CCGTCCCCTTCTCCCTCTCCAGCCTCGGGGCTGTCCGCGGGGGGACGGCTGCCTTCGGGGGGGACGGGGC
AGGGCGGGGTTCGGCTTCTGGCGTGTGACCGGCGGCTCTAGAGCCTCTGCTAACCATGTTCATGCCTTCT
TCTTTTTCCTACAGCTCCTGGGCAACGTGCTGGTTATTGTGCTGTCTCATCATTTTGGCAAAGAATTCTG
CAGTCGACGGTACCGCGGGCCCGGGATCCACCGGTCGCCACCATGGAAGCCAGCCCAGCATCCGGGCCCA
GACACTTGATGGATCCACACATATTCACTTCCAACTTTAACAATGGCATTGGAAGGCATAAGACCTACCT
GTGCTACGAAGTGGAGCGCCTGGACAATGGCACCTCGGTCAAGATGGACCAGCACAGGGGCTTTCTACAC
GGCCAGGCTAAGAATCTTCTCTGTGGCTTTTACGGCCGCCATGCGGAGCTGCGCTTCTTGGACCTGGTTC
CTTCTTTGCAGTTGGACCCGGCCCAGATCTACAGGGTCACTTGGTTCATCTCCTGGAGCCCCTGCTTCTC
CTGGGGCTGTGCCGGGGAAGTGCGTGCGTTCCTTCAGGAGAACACACACGTGAGACTGCGTATCTTCGCT
GCCCGCATCTATGATTACGACCCCCTATATAAGGAGGCACTGCAAATGCTGCGGGATGCTGGGGCCCAAG
TCTCCATCATGACCTACGATGAATTTAAGCACTGCTGGGACACCTTTGTGGACCACCAGGGATGTCCCTT
CCAGCCCTGGGATGGACTAGATGAGCACAGCCAAGCCCTGAGTGGGAGGCTGCGGGCCATTCTCCAGAAT
CAGGGAAACAGCGGCAGCGAGACTCCCGGGACCTCAGAGTCCGCCACACCCGAAAGTGATAAAAAGTATT
CTATTGGTTTAGCCATCGGCACTAATTCCGTTGGATGGGCTGTCATAACCGATGAATACAAAGTACCTTC
AAAGAAATTTAAGGTGTTGGGGAACACAGACCGTCATTCGATTAAAAAGAATCTTATCGGTGCCCTCCTA
TTCGATAGTGGCGAAACGGCAGAGGCGACTCGCCTGAAACGAACCGCTCGGAGAAGGTATACACGTCGCA
AGAACCGAATATGTTACTTACAAGAAATTTTTAGCAATGAGATGGCCAAAGTTGACGATTCTTTCTTTCA
CCGTTTGGAAGAGTCCTTCCTTGTCGAAGAGGACAAGAAACATGAACGGCACCCCATCTTTGGAAACATA
GTAGATGAGGTGGCATATCATGAAAAGTACCCAACGATTTATCACCTCAGAAAAAAGCTAGTTGACTCAA
CTGATAAAGCGGACCTGAGGTTAATCTACTTGGCTCTTGCCCATATGATAAAGTTCCGTGGGCACTTTCT
CATTGAGGGTGATCTAAATCCGGACAACTCGGATGTCGACAAACTGTTCATCCAGTTAGTACAAACCTAT
AATCAGTTGTTTGAAGAGAACCCTATAAATGCAAGTGGCGTGGATGCGAAGGCTATTCTTAGCGCCCGCC
TCTCTAAATCCCGACGGCTAGAAAACCTGATCGCACAATTACCCGGAGAGAAGAAAAATGGGTTGTTCGG
TAACCTTATAGCGCTCTCACTAGGCCTGACACCAAATTTTAAGTCGAACTTCGACTTAGCTGAAGATGCC
AAATTGCAGCTTAGTAAGGACACGTACGATGACGATCTCGACAATCTACTGGCACAAATTGGAGATCAGT
ATGCGGACTTATTTTTGGCTGCCAAAAACCTTAGCGATGCAATCCTCCTATCTGACATACTGAGAGTTAA
TACTGAGATTACCAAGGCGCCGTTATCCGCTTCAATGATCAAAAGGTACGATGAACATCACCAAGACTTG
ACACTTCTCAAGGCCCTAGTCCGTCAGCAACTGCCTGAGAAATATAAGGAAATATTCTTTGATCAGTCGA
AAAACGGGTACGCAGGTTATATTGACGGCGGAGCGAGTCAAGAGGAATTCTACAAGTTTATCAAACCCAT
ATTAGAGAAGATGGATGGGACGGAAGAGTTGCTTGTAAAACTCAATCGCGAAGATCTACTGCGAAAGCAG
CGGACTTTCGACAACGGTAGCATTCCACATCAAATCCACTTAGGCGAATTGCATGCTATACTTAGAAGGC
AGGAGGATTTTTATCCGTTCCTCAAAGACAATCGTGAAAAGATTGAGAAAATCCTAACCTTTCGCATACC
TTACTATGTGGGACCCCTGGCCCGAGGGAACTCTCGGTTCGCATGGATGACAAGAAAGTCCGAAGAAACG
ATTACTCCATGGAATTTTGAGGAAGTTGTCGATAAAGGTGCGTCAGCTCAATCGTTCATCGAGAGGATGA
CCAACTTTGACAAGAATTTACCGAACGAAAAAGTATTGCCTAAGCACAGTTTACTTTACGAGTATTTCAC
AGTGTACAATGAACTCACGAAAGTTAAGTATGTCACTGAGGGCATGCGTAAACCCGCCTTTCTAAGCGGA
GAACAGAAGAAAGCAATAGTAGATCTGTTATTCAAGACCAACCGCAAAGTGACAGTTAAGCAATTGAAAG
AGGACTACTTTAAGAAAATTGAATGCTTCGATTCTGTCGAGATCTCCGGGGTAGAAGATCGATTTAATGC
GTCACTTGGTACGTATCATGACCTCCTAAAGATAATTAAAGATAAGGACTTCCTGGATAACGAAGAGAAT
GAAGATATCTTAGAAGATATAGTGTTGACTCTTACCCTCTTTGAAGATCGGGAAATGATTGAGGAAAGAC
TAAAAACATACGCTCACCTGTTCGACGATAAGGTTATGAAACAGTTAAAGAGGCGTCGCTATACGGGCTG
GGGACGATTGTCGCGGAAACTTATCAACGGGATAAGAGACAAGCAAAGTGGTAAAACTATTCTCGATTTT
CTAAAGAGCGACGGCTTCGCCAATAGGAACTTTATGCAGCTGATCCATGATGACTCTTTAACCTTCAAAG
AGGATATACAAAAGGCACAGGTTTCCGGACAAGGGGACTCATTGCACGAACATATTGCGAATCTTGCTGG
TTCGCCAGCCATCAAAAAGGGCATACTCCAGACAGTCAAAGTAGTGGATGAGCTAGTTAAGGTCATGGGA
CGTCACAAACCGGAAAACATTGTAATCGAGATGGCACGCGAAAATCAAACGACTCAGAAGGGGCAAAAAA
ACAGTCGAGAGCGGATGAAGAGAATAGAAGAGGGTATTAAAGAACTGGGCAGCCAGATCTTAAAGGAGCA
TCCTGTGGAAAATACCCAATTGCAGAACGAGAAACTTTACCTCTATTACCTACAAAATGGAAGGGACATG
TATGTTGATCAGGAACTGGACATAAACCGTTTATCTGATTACGACGTCGATCACATTGTACCCCAATCCT
TTTTGAAGGACGATTCAATCGACAATAAAGTGCTTACACGCTCGGATAAGAACCGAGGGAAAAGTGACAA
TGTTCCAAGCGAGGAAGTCGTAAAGAAAATGAAGAACTATTGGCGGCAGCTCCTAAATGCGAAACTGATA
ACGCAAAGAAAGTTCGATAACTTAACTAAAGCTGAGAGGGGTGGCTTGTCTGAACTTGACAAGGCCGGAT
TTATTAAACGTCAGCTCGTGGAAACCCGCCAAATCACAAAGCATGTTGCACAGATACTAGATTCCCGAAT
GAATACGAAATACGACGAGAACGATAAGCTGATTCGGGAAGTCAAAGTAATCACTTTAAAGTCAAAATTG
GTGTCGGACTTCAGAAAGGATTTTCAATTCTATAAAGTTAGGGAGATAAATAACTACCACCATGCGCACG
ACGCTTATCTTAATGCCGTCGTAGGGACCGCACTCATTAAGAAATACCCGAAGCTAGAAAGTGAGTTTGT
GTATGGTGATTACAAAGTTTATGACGTCCGTAAGATGATCGCGAAAAGCGAACAGGAGATAGGCAAGGCT
ACAGCCAAATACTTCTTTTATTCTAACATTATGAATTTCTTTAAGACGGAAATCACTCTGGCAAACGGAG
AGATACGCAAACGACCTTTAATTGAAACCAATGGGGAGACAGGTGAAATCGTATGGGATAAGGGCCGGGA
CTTCGCGACGGTGAGAAAAGTTTTGTCCATGCCCCAAGTCAACATAGTAAAGAAAACTGAGGTGCAGACC
GGAGGGTTTTCAAAGGAATCGATTCTTCCAAAAAGGAATAGTGATAAGCTCATCGCTCGTAAAAAGGACT
GGGACCCGAAAAAGTACGGTGGCTTCGATAGCCCTACAGTTGCCTATTCTGTCCTAGTAGTGGCAAAAGT
TGAGAAGGGAAAATCCAAGAAACTGAAGTCAGTCAAAGAATTATTGGGGATAACGATTATGGAGCGCTCG
TCTTTTGAAAAGAACCCCATCGACTTCCTTGAGGCGAAAGGTTACAAGGAAGTAAAAAAGGATCTCATAA
TTAAACTACCAAAGTATAGTCTGTTTGAGTTAGAAAATGGCCGAAAACGGATGTTGGCTAGCGCCGGAGA
GCTTCAAAAGGGGAACGAACTCGCACTACCGTCTAAATACGTGAATTTCCTGTATTTAGCGTCCCATTAC
GAGAAGTTGAAAGGTTCACCTGAAGATAACGAACAGAAGCAACTTTTTGTTGAGCAGCACAAACATTATC
TCGACGAAATCATAGAGCAAATTTCGGAATTCAGTAAGAGAGTCATCCTAGCTGATGCCAATCTGGACAA
AGTATTAAGCGCATACAACAAGCACAGGGATAAACCCATACGTGAGCAGGCGGAAAATATTATCCATTTG
TTTACTCTTACCAACCTCGGCGCTCCAGCCGCATTCAAGTATTTTGACACAACGATAGATCGCAAACGAT
ACACTTCTACCAAGGAGGTGCTAGACGCGACACTGATTCACCAATCCATCACGGGATTATATGAAACTCG
GATAGATTTGTCACAGCTTGGGGGTGACTCTGGTGGTTCTACTAATCTGTCAGATATTATTGAAAAGGAG
ACCGGTAAGCAACTGGTTATCCAGGAATCCATCCTCATGCTCCCAGAGGAGGTGGAAGAAGTCATTGGGA
ACAAGCCGGAAAGCGATATACTCGTGCACACCGCCTACGACGAGAGCACCGACGAGAATGTCATGCTTCT
GACTAGCGACGCCCCTGAATACAAGCCTTGGGCTCTGGTCATACAGGATAGCAACGGTGAGAACAAGATT
AAGATGCTCTCTGGTGGTTCTCCCAAGAAGAAGAGGAAAGTCGGAGGCGGTGGAAGCGGCGCAACAAACT
TCTCTCTGCTGAAACAAGCCGGAGATGTCGAAGAGAATCCTGGACCGATGGTGAGCAAGGGCGAGGAGCT
GTTCACCGGGGTGGTGCCCATCCTGGTCGAGCTGGACGGCGACGTAAACGGCCACAAGTTCAGCGTGTCC
GGCGAGGGCGAGGGCGATGCCACCTACGGCAAGCTGACCCTGAAGTTCATCTGCACCACCGGCAAGCTGC
CCGTGCCCTGGCCCACCCTCGTGACCACCCTGACCTACGGCGTGCAGTGCTTCAGCCGCTACCCCGACCA
CATGAAGCAGCACGACTTCTTCAAGTCCGCCATGCCCGAAGGCTACGTCCAGGAGCGCACCATCTTCTTC
AAGGACGACGGCAACTACAAGACCCGCGCCGAGGTGAAGTTCGAGGGCGACACCCTGGTGAACCGCATCG
AGCTGAAGGGCATCGACTTCAAGGAGGACGGCAACATCCTGGGGCACAAGCTGGAGTACAACTACAACAG
CCACAACGTCTATATCATGGCCGACAAGCAGAAGAACGGCATCAAGGTGAACTTCAAGATCCGCCACAAC
ATCGAGGACGGCAGCGTGCAGCTCGCCGACCACTACCAGCAGAACACCCCCATCGGCGACGGCCCCGTGC
TGCTGCCCGACAACCACTACCTGAGCACCCAGTCCGCCCTGAGCAAAGACCCCAACGAGAAGCGCGATCA
CATGGTCCTGCTGGAGTTCGTGACCGCCGCCGGGATCACTCTCGGCATGGACGAGCTGTACAAGTGAAGC
GGCCGCACTCCTCAGGTGCAGGCTGCCTATCAGAAGGTGGTGGCTGGTGTGGCCAATGCCCTGGCTCACA
AATACCACTGAGATCTTTTTCCCTCTGCCAAAAATTATGGGGACATCATGAAGCCCCTTGAGCATCTGAC
TTCTGGCTAATAAAGGAAATTTATTTTCATTGCAATAGTGTGTTGGAATTTTTTGTGTCTCTCACTCGGA
AGGACATATGGGAGGGCAAATCATTTAAAACATCAGAATGAGTATTTGGTTTAGAGTTTGGCAACATATG
CCCATATGCTGGCTGCCATGAACAAAGGTTGGCTATAAAGAGGTCATCAGTATATGAAACAGCCCCCTGC
TGTCCATTCCTTATTCCATAGAAAAGCCTTGACTTGAGGTTAGATTTTTTTTATATTTTGTTTTGTGTTA
TTTTTTTCTTTAACATCCCTAAAATTTTCCTTACATGTTTTACTAGCCAGATTTTTCCTCCTCTCCTGAC
TACTCCCAGTCATAGCTGTCCCTCTTCTCTTATGGAGATCCCTCGACCTGCAGCCCAAGCTTGGCGTAAT
CATGGTCATAGCTGTTTCCTGTGTGAAATTGTTATCCGCTCACAATTCCACACAACATACGAGCCGGAAG
CATAAAGTGTAAAGCCTGGGGTGCCTAATGAGTGAGCTAACTCACATTAATTGCGTTGCGCTCACTGCCC
GCTTTCCAGTCGGGAAACCTGTCGTGCCAGCGGATCCGCATCTCAATTAGTCAGCAACCATAGTCCCGCC
CCTAACTCCGCCCATCCCGCCCCTAACTCCGCCCAGTTCCGCCCATTCTCCGCCCCATGGCTGACTAATT
TTTTTTATTTATGCAGAGGCCGAGGCCGCCTCGGCCTCTGAGCTATTCCAGAAGTAGTGAGGAGGCTTTT
TTGGAGGCCTAGGCTTTTGCAAAAAGCTAACTTGTTTATTGCAGCTTATAATGGTTACAAATAAAGCAAT
AGCATCACAAATTTCACAAATAAAGCATTTTTTTCACTGCATTCTAGTTGTGGTTTGTCCAAACTCATCA
ATGTATCTTATCATGTCTGGATCCGCTGCATTAATGAATCGGCCAACGCGCGGGGAGAGGCGGTTTGCGT
ATTGGGCGCTCTTCCGCTTCCTCGCTCACTGACTCGCTGCGCTCGGTCGTTCGGCTGCGGCGAGCGGTAT
CAGCTCACTCAAAGGCGGTAATACGGTTATCCACAGAATCAGGGGATAACGCAGGAAAGAACATGTGAGC
AAAAGGCCAGCAAAAGGCCAGGAACCGTAAAAAGGCCGCGTTGCTGGCGTTTTTCCATAGGCTCCGCCCC
CCTGACGAGCATCACAAAAATCGACGCTCAAGTCAGAGGTGGCGAAACCCGACAGGACTATAAAGATACC
AGGCGTTTCCCCCTGGAAGCTCCCTCGTGCGCTCTCCTGTTCCGACCCTGCCGCTTACCGGATACCTGTC
CGCCTTTCTCCCTTCGGGAAGCGTGGCGCTTTCTCATAGCTCACGCTGTAGGTATCTCAGTTCGGTGTAG
GTCGTTCGCTCCAAGCTGGGCTGTGTGCACGAACCCCCCGTTCAGCCCGACCGCTGCGCCTTATMMGSTR
RSYWKYGTSYWSRRWCCMMC
Features (pLannotate 1.2.2; 23 found; start..end, strand, type, name):
      6..322     -  rep_origin     ori (fragment): high-copy-number ColE1/pMB1/pBR322/pUC origin of replication
    493..1353    -  CDS            AmpR: β-lactamase; bla; confers resistance to ampicillin, carbenicillin, and related antibiotics
   1354..1458    -  promoter       AmpR promoter: bla
   1489..1868    +  enhancer       CMV enhancer: human cytomegalovirus immediate early enhancer
   1870..2147    +  promoter       chicken β-actin promoter: No description available
   2148..3164    +  intron         chimeric intron: chimera between introns from chicken β-actin and rabbit β-globin
   3213..3249    +  misc_feature   MCS (fragment): multiple cloning site
   3263..3859    +  CDS            APOBEC3A: human cytidine deaminase (C to U editing enzyme) that efficiently edits methylated cytosines (Wang et al., 2018); human APOBEC3A; also known as hA3A; A3A
   3860..3907    +  CDS            ABE(7.10) (fragment): adenine base editor comprising wild-type E. coli TadA fused to the evolved TadA*(7.10) mutant (Gaudelli et al., 2017)
   3908..8008    +  CDS            Cas9 VQR: Streptococcus pyogenes Cas9 endonuclease with the D1135V/R1335Q/T1337R mutations has an altered recognition specificity for the protospacer adjacent motif (PAM) (Kleinstiver et al., 2015)
   8021..8269    +  CDS            UGI: UNGI_BPPB2 - Experimental evidence at protein level: Swiss-Prot protein existence level 1. This protein binds specifically and reversibly to the host uracil-DNA glycosylase, preventing removal of uracil residues from PBS2 DNA by the host uracil-excision repair system. From Bacillus phage PBS2 (Bacteriophage PBS2).
   8378..9094    +  CDS            EGFP: EGFP is a basic (constitutively fluorescent) green fluorescent protein published in 1996, derived from Aequorea victoria. It is reported to be a rapidly-maturing weak dimer with moderate acid sensitivity.
   9107..9178    +  CDS            HBB (fragment): HBB_PONPY - Experimental evidence at transcript level: Swiss-Prot protein existence level 2. Involved in oxygen transport from the lung to the various peripheral tissues. From Pongo pygmaeus (Bornean orangutan).
   9249..9304    +  polyA_signal   β-globin poly(A) signal: rabbit β-globin polyadenylation signal (Gil and Proudfoot, 1987)
   9689..9705    -  protein_bind   lac operator: The lac repressor binds to the lac operator to inhibit transcription in E. coli. This inhibition can be relieved by adding lactose or isopropyl-β-D-thiogalactopyranoside (IPTG). lac repressor encoded by lacI
   9713..9743    -  promoter       lac promoter: promoter for the E. coli lac operon
   9758..9779    -  protein_bind   CAP binding site: CAP binding activates transcription in the presence of cAMP. E. coli catabolite activator protein
   9792..9831    -  CDS            lacI (fragment): lac repressor; lacI; The lac repressor binds to the lac operator to inhibit transcription in E. coli. This inhibition can be relieved by adding lactose or isopropyl-β-D-thiogalactopyranoside (IPTG).
   9838..9860    +  promoter       SV40 promoter (fragment): SV40 enhancer and early promoter
   9884..10019   +  rep_origin     SV40 ori: SV40 origin of replication
  10039..10173   +  polyA_signal   SV40 poly(A) signal: SV40 polyadenylation signal
  10175..10229   -  CDS            lacI (fragment): lac repressor; lacI; The lac repressor binds to the lac operator to inhibit transcription in E. coli. This inhibition can be relieved by adding lactose or isopropyl-β-D-thiogalactopyranoside (IPTG).
  10412..10704   -  rep_origin     ori (fragment): high-copy-number ColE1/pMB1/pBR322/pUC origin of replication
