[The description below was written by a language model from this plasmid's Addgene catalogue record and pLannotate feature annotations shown in this document.]
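Description:
eA3A-BE3 (pRZ206) is a 10,730 bp mammalian expression plasmid encoding a cytosine base editor, built by Gibson assembly in a CAG-promoter backbone derived from pSQT817. It is propagated in E. coli as a high-copy plasmid through a ColE1/pUC-type origin and selected with ampicillin via the β-lactamase gene and its native promoter. The backbone also carries remnants of a lac promoter/operator region, and an SV40 origin and SV40 poly(A) signal. The depositor and repository sequences are the same length and show the same set of features in opposite orientations.

Expression is driven by the composite CAG promoter (CMV immediate-early enhancer, chicken β-actin promoter and a chimeric β-actin/β-globin intron) and terminated by a rabbit β-globin polyadenylation signal. The single open reading frame encodes human APOBEC3A carrying the N57G substitution, joined by an XTEN linker to the Streptococcus pyogenes Cas9 D10A nickase, followed by the phage-derived uracil-DNA glycosylase inhibitor (UGI) and an SV40 nuclear localisation signal. A P2A peptide then separates the editor from EGFP, so transfected cells can be identified or sorted by green fluorescence. In this architecture, the guide-directed nickase positions the deaminase to convert cytosine to uracil, while UGI blocks uracil excision, favouring C-to-T outcomes.

Two automated annotations look like nearest-match artefacts. The 48 bp "ABE(7.10) fragment" sits where the XTEN linker is expected, and the "Cas9 VQR" label conflicts with the catalogue entry, which describes only the D10A nickase. No guide RNA cassette is annotated, so a guide would need to be supplied separately. The associated publication concerns base editors with reduced RNA off-target and self-editing activities.
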