Addgene plasmid #131315: eA3A-BE3 (pRZ206)
Purpose: CAG promoter expression plasmid for hA3A(N57G)-XTEN linker-hSpCas9n(D10A)-UGI-NLS-P2A-EGFP.
Depositing lab: Keith Joung. Depositing organization: Massachusetts General Hospital. Publication: CRISPR DNA base editors with reduced RNA off-target and self-editing activities. Grunewald J, Zhou R, Iyer S, Lareau CA, Garcia SP, Aryee MJ, Joung JK. Nat Biotechnol. 2019 Sep 2. pii: 10.1038/s41587-019-0236-6. doi: 10.1038/s41587-019-0236-6. PubMed 31477922.
Backbone
  Vector backbone: CAG
  Backbone manufacturer: pSQT817 (Addgene #53373)
  Backbone size w/o insert (bp): 4843
  Vector type: Mammalian Expression
Growth in bacteria
  Bacterial resistance: Ampicillin, 100 μg/mL
  Growth temperature: 37°C
  Growth strain: DH5alpha
  Copy number: High Copy
Gene/Insert
  Gene/Insert name: hA3A(N57G)-XTEN linker-hSpCas9n(D10A)-UGI-NLS-P2A-EGFP
  Species: H. sapiens (human); Streptococcus pyogenes, Bacillus subtilis bacteriophage PBS1, SV40
  Promoter: CAG
  Cloning method: Gibson Cloning
  Sequencing primers: 5′ CTCTGCTAACCATGTTCATGCC; 3′ CAGAGGGAAAAAGATCTCAGTGG
Resource information
  A portion of this plasmid was derived from a plasmid made by: based on JMG5377 and OC2518
Terms and licenses: Academic/Nonprofit Terms; Industry Terms: Not Available to Industry
How to cite: eA3A-BE3 (pRZ206) was a gift from Keith Joung (Addgene plasmid # 131315 ; http://n2t.net/addgene:131315 ; RRID:Addgene_131315)
